Addgene plasmid #103542: LSB-hsa-miR-454-3p
Purpose: Used to sense miRNA activity using fluorescence based tools. hsa-miR-454-3p target in 3' UTR of of mKate. miRNA activity can be measured by the repression of mKate2 relative to EBFP2 fluorescent proteins . Plasmid is inherently unstable; please see Depositor Comments
Depositing lab: Ron Weiss. Depositing organization: Massachusetts Institute of Technology. Publication: A mixed antagonistic/synergistic miRNA repression model enables accurate predictions of multi-input miRNA sensor activity. Gam JJ, Babb J, Weiss R. Nat Commun. 2018 Jun 22;9(1):2430. doi: 10.1038/s41467-018-04575-0. PubMed 29934631.
Backbone
  Vector backbone: Low Sensor Backbone (LSB)
  Vector type: Mammalian Expression, Synthetic Biology
Growth in bacteria
  Bacterial resistance: Ampicillin and Kanamycin, 100 & 50 μg/mL
  Growth temperature: 30°C
  Growth strain: NEB Stable
  Copy number: High Copy
Gene/Insert
  Gene/Insert name: hsa-miR-454-3p target
  Species: H. sapiens (human)
  Entrez Gene: MIR454 (a.k.a. MIRN454, hsa-mir-454, mir-454)
  Promoter: EF-1a
  Cloning method: Gibson Cloning
Terms and licenses: Academic/Nonprofit Terms; Industry Terms: Not Available to Industry
Depositor comments: Please note that this plasmid is inherently unstable due to a repeating poly A element. We recommend performing a diagnostic digest on multiple colonies upon receipt. The depositors would like to note the presence of several discrepancies between the depositor sequence and physical plasmid sequence. In particular, the sequences upstream and downstream of the puromycin coding region have 10 bp insertions which do not affect the ability to perform puromycin selection. The sequences for those regions within the physical plasmids are as follows: Upstream of Puro: GAATTCGACCGCCTGTCTCAAGGTGCCACC; Downstream of Puro: GCTTTGAGACTACGCGTGAATTCACTCCTC. Please contact if you are interested in this plasmid prior to placing an order.
How to cite: LSB-hsa-miR-454-3p was a gift from Ron Weiss (Addgene plasmid # 103542 ; http://n2t.net/addgene:103542 ; RRID:Addgene_103542)
