[The description below was written by a language model from this plasmid's Addgene catalogue record and pLannotate feature annotations shown in this document.]
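Description:
LSB-hsa-miR-454-3p is a mammalian expression and synthetic biology plasmid of about 11 kb, built on the Low Sensor Backbone (LSB) and designed as a two-colour fluorescent sensor of microRNA activity. It replicates in E. coli from a high-copy ColE1/pUC-type origin. It carries both a β-lactamase (AmpR) gene and an aph(3')-Ia kanamycin resistance gene, in line with the dual ampicillin and kanamycin selection listed in the record. A residual lac promoter/operator region is also annotated.

The payload is two parallel transcription units with the same architecture. Each has a human EF-1α core promoter with intron A, a fluorescent protein coding sequence flanked by Gateway attB1 and attB2 scars (with attB4 upstream of the promoter), and a rabbit β-globin 3' region with its polyadenylation signal. One unit expresses the red protein mKate2 and, according to the record, carries the hsa-miR-454-3p target in its 3' UTR. This target is not annotated separately, but an unannotated gap lies between attB2 and the β-globin sequence in that unit. The other unit expresses EBFP2 without a target and acts as an internal normaliser for delivery and expression. When miR-454-3p is active in the transfected cells, mKate2 output is repressed relative to EBFP2, so the red-to-blue ratio reports miRNA activity.

A puromycin N-acetyltransferase gene with its own β-globin poly(A) signal allows selection in mammalian cells, although no promoter for it is annotated. The depositor warns that the repeated poly(A) elements make the plasmid inherently unstable. The depositor also notes that the physical plasmid differs slightly from the deposited sequence, including 10 bp insertions flanking the puromycin coding region that do not affect selection.
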