Features (pLannotate 1.2.2; 28 found; start..end, strand, type, name):
     87..675     -  rep_origin     ori: high-copy-number ColE1/pMB1/pBR322/pUC origin of replication
    846..1706    -  CDS            AmpR: β-lactamase; bla; confers resistance to ampicillin, carbenicillin, and related antibiotics
   1707..1778    -  promoter       AmpR promoter: bla
   1857..2456    +  CDS            PuroR: puromycin N-acetyltransferase; pac from Streptomyces alboniger; confers resistance to puromycin
   2461..2541    +  CDS            HBB (fragment): HBB_PONPY - Experimental evidence at transcript level: Swiss-Prot protein existence level 2. Involved in oxygen transport from the lung to the various peripheral tissues. From Pongo pygmaeus (Bornean orangutan).
   2612..2667    +  polyA_signal   β-globin poly(A) signal: rabbit β-globin polyadenylation signal (Gil and Proudfoot, 1987)
   3646..3666    +  protein_bind   attB4: mutant version of attB; core recombination site for the Gateway® BP reaction BP Clonase™
   3734..3945    +  promoter       EF-1α core promoter: core promoter for human elongation factor EF-1α
   3946..4884    +  intron         EF-1α intron A: intron upstream of the start codon of human EF-1α
   4911..4931    +  protein_bind   attB1: mutant version of attB; core recombination site for the Gateway® BP reaction BP Clonase™
   4951..5646    +  CDS            mKate2: mKate2 is a basic (constitutively fluorescent) red fluorescent protein published in 2009, derived from Entacmaea quadricolor. It is reported to be a rapidly-maturing monomer with moderate acid sensitivity.
   5666..5690    -  protein_bind   attB2: mutant version of attB; recombination site for the Gateway® BP reaction BP Clonase™
   5838..5912    +  CDS            HBB (fragment): HBB_PONPY - Experimental evidence at transcript level: Swiss-Prot protein existence level 2. Involved in oxygen transport from the lung to the various peripheral tissues. From Pongo pygmaeus (Bornean orangutan).
   5983..6038    +  polyA_signal   β-globin poly(A) signal: rabbit β-globin polyadenylation signal (Gil and Proudfoot, 1987)
   6422..6447    +  misc_feature   SA: splice acceptor site
   7119..7139    +  protein_bind   attB4: mutant version of attB; core recombination site for the Gateway® BP reaction BP Clonase™
   7207..7418    +  promoter       EF-1α core promoter: core promoter for human elongation factor EF-1α
   7419..8357    +  intron         EF-1α intron A: intron upstream of the start codon of human EF-1α
   8384..8404    +  protein_bind   attB1: mutant version of attB; core recombination site for the Gateway® BP reaction BP Clonase™
   8415..9131    +  CDS            EBFP2: EBFP2 is a basic (constitutively fluorescent) blue fluorescent protein published in 2007, derived from Aequorea victoria. It is reported to be a rapidly-maturing monomer with moderate acid sensitivity.
   9139..9163    -  protein_bind   attB2: mutant version of attB; recombination site for the Gateway® BP reaction BP Clonase™
   9167..9247    +  CDS            HBB (fragment): HBB_PONPY - Experimental evidence at transcript level: Swiss-Prot protein existence level 2. Involved in oxygen transport from the lung to the various peripheral tissues. From Pongo pygmaeus (Bornean orangutan).
   9318..9373    +  polyA_signal   β-globin poly(A) signal: rabbit β-globin polyadenylation signal (Gil and Proudfoot, 1987)
   9756..9778    -  protein_bind   lac operator (fragment): The lac repressor binds to the lac operator to inhibit transcription in E. coli. This inhibition can be relieved by adding lactose or isopropyl-β-D-thiogalactopyranoside (IPTG). lac repressor encoded by lacI
   9782..9812    -  promoter       lac promoter: promoter for the E. coli lac operon
   9827..9848    -  protein_bind   CAP binding site: CAP binding activates transcription in the presence of cAMP. E. coli catabolite activator protein
   9861..9900    -  CDS            lacI (fragment): lac repressor; lacI; The lac repressor binds to the lac operator to inhibit transcription in E. coli. This inhibition can be relieved by adding lactose or isopropyl-β-D-thiogalactopyranoside (IPTG).
  10073..10882   +  CDS            KanR: aminoglycoside phosphotransferase; aph(3')-Ia; confers resistance to kanamycin in bacteria or G418 (Geneticin®) in eukaryotes
>Addgene plasmid #103542 | LSB-hsa-miR-454-3p | depositor full sequence | sequence record 196132 | Full Sequence
AATTGAGGGGATAACGCAGGAAAGAACATGTGAGCAAAAGGCCAGCAAAAGGCCAGGAACCGTAAAAAGG
CCGCGTTGCTGGCGTTTTTCCATAGGCTCCGCCCCCCTGACGAGCATCACAAAAATCGACGCTCAAGTCA
GAGGTGGCGAAACCCGACAGGACTATAAAGATACCAGGCGTTTCCCCCTGGAAGCTCCCTCGTGCGCTCT
CCTGTTCCGACCCTGCCGCTTACCGGATACCTGTCCGCCTTTCTCCCTTCGGGAAGCGTGGCGCTTTCTC
ATAGCTCACGCTGTAGGTATCTCAGTTCGGTGTAGGTCGTTCGCTCCAAGCTGGGCTGTGTGCACGAACC
CCCCGTTCAGCCCGACCGCTGCGCCTTATCCGGTAACTATCGTCTTGAGTCCAACCCGGTAAGACACGAC
TTATCGCCACTGGCAGCAGCCACTGGTAACAGGATTAGCAGAGCGAGGTATGTAGGCGGTGCTACAGAGT
TCTTGAAGTGGTGGCCTAACTACGGCTACACTAGAAGAACAGTATTTGGTATCTGCGCTCTGCTGAAGCC
AGTTACCTTCGGAAAAAGAGTTGGTAGCTCTTGATCCGGCAAACAAACCACCGCTGGTAGCGGTGGTTTT
TTTGTTTGCAAGCAGCAGATTACGCGCAGAAAAAAAGGATCTCAAGAAGATCCTTTGATCTTTTCTACGG
GGTCTGACGCTCAGTGGAACGAAAACTCACGTTAAGGGATTTTGGTCATGAGATTATCAAAAAGGATCTT
CACCTAGATCCTTTTAAATTAAAAATGAAGTTTTAAATCAATCTAAAGTATATATGAGTAAACTTGGTCT
GACAGTTACCAATGCTTAATCAGTGAGGCACCTATCTCAGCGATCTGTCTATTTCGTTCATCCATAGTTG
CCTGACTCCCCGTCGTGTAGATAACTACGATACGGGAGGGCTTACCATCTGGCCCCAGTGCTGCAATGAT
ACCGCGAGAACCACGCTCACCGGCTCCAGATTTATCAGCAATAAACCAGCCAGCCGGAAGGGCCGAGCGC
AGAAGTGGTCCTGCAACTTTATCCGCCTCCATCCAGTCTATTAATTGTTGCCGGGAAGCTAGAGTAAGTA
GTTCGCCAGTTAATAGTTTGCGCAACGTTGTTGCCATTGCTACAGGCATCGTGGTGTCACGCTCGTCGTT
TGGTATGGCTTCATTCAGCTCCGGTTCCCAACGATCAAGGCGAGTTACATGATCCCCCATGTTGTGCAAA
AAAGCGGTTAGCTCCTTCGGTCCTCCGATCGTTGTCAGAAGTAAGTTGGCCGCAGTGTTATCACTCATGG
TTATGGCAGCACTGCATAATTCTCTTACTGTCATGCCATCCGTAAGATGCTTTTCTGTGACTGGTGAGTA
CTCAACCAAGTCATTCTGAGAATAGTGTATGCGGCGACCGAGTTGCTCTTGCCCGGCGTCAATACGGGAT
AATACCGCGCCACATAGCAGAACTTTAAAAGTGCTCATCATTGGAAAACGTTCTTCGGGGCGAAAACTCT
CAAGGATCTTACCGCTGTTGAGATCCAGTTCGATGTAACCCACTCGTGCACCCAACTGATCTTCAGCATC
TTTTACTTTCACCAGCGTTTCTGGGTGAGCAAAAACAGGAAGGCAAAATGCCGCAAAAAAGGGAATAAGG
GCGACACGGAAATGTTGAATACTCATACTCTTCCTTTTTCAATATTATTGAAGCATTTATCAGGGTTATT
GTCTCATGAGCGGATACATATTTGAATGTAGCTCCGAATTTCTCGAGGGCTTGTCGACGACGGCGGTCTC
CGTCGTCAGGATCATGAATTCGACCCGCCTGCCACCATGACCGAGTACAAGCCCACGGTGCGCCTCGCCA
CCCGCGACGACGTCCCCCGGGCCGTACGCACCCTCGCCGCCGCGTTCGCCGACTACCCCGCCACGCGCCA
CACCGTCGACCCGGACCGCCACATCGAGCGGGTCACCGAGCTGCAAGAACTCTTCCTCACGCGCGTCGGG
CTCGACATCGGCAAGGTGTGGGTCGCGGACGACGGCGCCGCGGTGGCGGTCTGGACCACGCCGGAGAGCG
TCGAAGCGGGGGCGGTGTTCGCCGAGATCGGCCCGCGCATGGCCGAGTTGAGCGGTTCCCGGCTGGCCGC
GCAGCAACAGATGGAAGGCCTCCTGGCGCCGCACCGGCCCAAGGAGCCCGCGTGGTTCCTGGCCACCGTC
GGCGTCTCGCCCGACCACCAGGGCAAGGGTCTGGGCAGCGCCGTCGTGCTCCCCGGAGTGGAGGCGGCCG
AGCGCGCCGGGGTGCCCGCCTTCCTGGAGACATCCGCGCCCCGCAACCTCCCCTTCTACGAGCGGCTCGG
CTTCACCGTCACCGCCGACGTCGAGGTGCCCGAAGGACCGCGCACCTGGTGCATGACCCGCAAGCCCGGT
GCCTGATACGCGTGAATTCACTCCTCAGGTGCAGGCTGCCTATCAGAAGGTGGTGGCTGGTGTGGCCAAT
GCCCTGGCTCACAAATACCACTGAGATCTTTTTCCCTCTGCCAAAAATTATGGGGACATCATGAAGCCCC
TTGAGCATCTGACTTCTGGCTAATAAAGGAAATTTATTTTCATTGCAATAGTGTGTTGGAATTTTTTGTG
TCTCTCACTCGGAAGGACATATGGGAGGGCAAATCATTTAAAACATCAGAATGAGTATTTGGTTTAGAGT
TTGGCAACATATGCCCATATGCTGGCTGCCATGAACAAAGGTTGGCTATAAAGAGGTCATCAGTATATGA
AACAGCCCCCTGCTGTCCATTCCTTATTCCATAGAAAAGCCTTGACTTGAGGTTAGATTTTTTTTATATT
TTGTTTTGTGTTATTTTTTTCTTTAACATCCCTAAAATTTTCCTTACATGTTTTACTAGCCAGATTTTTC
CTCCTCTCCTGACTACTCCCAGTCATAGCTGTCCCTCTTCTCTTATGGAGATCCCTCGACCTGCAGCCCA
AGCTTGAATTCTCTAGAATTACCCTGTTATCCCTATGCTTGGTTTACCGAGCTCTTATTGGTTTTCAAAC
TTCATTGACTGTGCCCAACGCGCCTGGGAGCTCACGGGGACAGCCCCCCCCCAAAGCCCCCAGGGATGTA
ATTACGTCCCTCCCCCGCTAGGGGGCAGCAGCGAGCCGCCCGGGGCTCCGCTCCGGTCCGGCGCTCCCCC
CGCATCCCCGAGCCGGCAGCGTGCGGGGACAGCCCGGGCACGGGGAAGGTGGCACGGGATCGCTTTCCTC
TGAACGCTTCTCGCTGCTCTTTGAGCCTGCAGACACCTGGGGGGATACGGGGAAAAAGCTAGGCTGAAAG
ACCGGTTCTTAGAATGACACGCGCCTGGGAGCTCACGGGGACAGCCCCCCCCCAAAGCCCCCAGGGATGT
AATTACGTCCCTCCCCCGCTAGGGGGCAGCAGCGAGCCGCCCGGGGCTCCGCTCCGGTCCGGCGCTCCCC
CCGCATCCCCGAGCCGGCAGCGTGCGGGGACAGCCCGGGCACGGGGAAGGTGGCACGGGATCGCTTTCCT
CTGAACGCTTCTCGCTGCTCTTTGAGCCTGCAGACACCTGGGGGGATACGGGGAAAAAGCTAACTTCTGA
GACGACAACTTTGTATAGAAAAGTTGGCTCCGAATTCGCCCTTGACAGCAGAGATCCAGTTTGGTTAATT
AATTGGCTCCGGTGCCCGTCAGTGGGCAGAGCGCACATCGCCCACAGTCCCCGAGAAGTTGTGGGGAGGG
GTCGGCAATTGAACCGGTGCCTAGAGAAGGTGGCGCGGGGTAAACTGGGAAAGTGATGTCGTGTACTGGC
TCCGCCTTTTTCCCGAGGGTGGGGGAGAACCGTATATAAGTGCAGTAGTCGCCGTGAACGTTCTTTTTCG
CAACGGGTTTGCCGCCAGAACACAGGTAAGTGCCGTGTGTGGTTCCCGCGGGCCTGGCCTCTTTACGGGT
TATGGCCCTTGCGTGCCTTGAATTACTTCCACCTGGCTGCAGTACGTGATTCTTGATCCCGAGCTTCGGG
TTGGAAGTGGGTGGGAGAGTTCGAGGCCTTGCGCTTAAGGAGCCCCTTCGCCTCGTGCTTGAGTTGAGGC
CTGGCCTGGGCGCTGGGGCCGCCGCGTGCGAATCTGGTGGCACCTTCGCGCCTGTCTCGCTGCTTTCGAT
AAGTCTCTAGCCATTTAAAATTTTTGATGACCTGCTGCGACGCTTTTTTTCTGGCAAGATAGTCTTGTAA
ATGCGGGCCAAGATCTGCACACTGGTATTTCGGTTTTTGGGGCCGCGGGCGGCGACGGGGCCCGTGCGTC
CCAGCGCACATGTTCGGCGAGGCGGGGCCTGCGAGCGCGGCCACCGAGAATCGGACGGGGGTAGTCTCAA
GCTGGCCGGCCTGCTCTGGTGCCTGGCCTCGCGCCGCCGTGTATCGCCCCGCCCTGGGCGGCAAGGCTGG
CCCGGTCGGCACCAGTTGCGTGAGCGGAAAGATGGCCGCTTCCCGGCCCTGCTGCAGGGAGCTCAAAATG
GAGGACGCGGCGCTCGGGAGAGCGGGCGGGTGAGTCACCCACACAAAGGAAAAGGGCCTTTCCGTCCTCA
GCCGTCGCTTCATGTGACTCCACGGAGTACCGGGCGCCGTCCAGGCACCTCGATTAGTTCTCGAGCTTTT
GGAGTACGTCGTCTTTAGGTTGGGGGGAGGGGTTTTATGCGATGGAGTTTCCCCACACTGAGTGGGTGGA
GACTGAAGTTAGGCCAGCTTGGCACTTGATGTAATTCTCCTTGGAATTTGCCCTTTTTGAGTTTGGATCT
TGGTTCATTCTCAAGCCTCAGACAGTGGTTCAAAGTTTTTTTCTTCCATTTCAGGTGTCGTGAGAAGGGC
GAATTCGACCCAAGTTTGTACAAAAAAGCAGGCTGGATCCAGGTGCCACCATGGTGAGCGAGCTGATTAA
GGAGAACATGCACATGAAGCTGTACATGGAGGGCACCGTGAACAACCACCACTTCAAGTGCACATCCGAG
GGCGAAGGCAAGCCCTACGAGGGCACCCAGACCATGAGAATCAAGGCGGTCGAGGGCGGCCCTCTCCCCT
TCGCCTTCGACATCCTGGCTACCAGCTTCATGTACGGCAGCAAAACCTTCATCAACCACACCCAGGGCAT
CCCCGACTTCTTTAAGCAGTCCTTCCCCGAGGGCTTCACATGGGAGAGAGTCACCACATACGAAGATGGG
GGCGTGCTGACCGCTACCCAGGACACCAGCCTCCAGGACGGCTGCCTCATCTACAACGTCAAGATCAGAG
GGGTGAACTTCCCATCCAACGGCCCTGTGATGCAGAAGAAAACACTCGGCTGGGAGGCCTCCACCGAGAC
ACTGTACCCCGCTGACGGCGGCCTGGAAGGCAGAGCCGACATGGCCCTGAAGCTCGTGGGCGGGGGCCAC
CTGATCTGCAACCTTAAGACCACATACAGATCCAAGAAACCCGCTAAGAACCTCAAGATGCCCGGCGTCT
ACTATGTGGACAGGAGACTGGAAAGAATCAAGGAGGCCGACAAAGAGACATACGTCGAGCAGCACGAGGT
GGCTGTGGCCAGATACTGCGACCTCCCTAGCAAACTGGGGCACAAACTTAATTGAGAATTCTACCACCCA
GCTTTCTTGTACAAAGTGGTACGTCTCAAGACCAGAGGTCTCTGCTTCGCCAGCGACCCTATAAGCAATA
TTGCACTAACCCTATAAGCAATATTGCACTAACCCTATAAGCAATATTGCACTAACCCTATAAGCAATAT
TGCACTACAACCAGAAGAGACCTGTGCTTCACTCCTCAGGTGCAGGCTGCCTATCAGAAGGTGGTGGCTG
GTGTGGCCAATGCCCTGGCTCACAAATACCACTGAGATCTTTTTCCCTCTGCCAAAAATTATGGGGACAT
CATGAAGCCCCTTGAGCATCTGACTTCTGGCTAATAAAGGAAATTTATTTTCATTGCAATAGTGTGTTGG
AATTTTTTGTGTCTCTCACTCGGAAGGACATATGGGAGGGCAAATCATTTAAAACATCAGAATGAGTATT
TGGTTTAGAGTTTGGCAACATATGCCCATATGCTGGCTGCCATGAACAAAGGTTGGCTATAAAGAGGTCA
TCAGTATATGAAACAGCCCCCTGCTGTCCATTCCTTATTCCATAGAAAAGCCTTGACTTGAGGTTAGATT
TTTTTTATATTTTGTTTTGTGTTATTTTTTTCTTTAACATCCCTAAAATTTTCCTTACATGTTTTACTAG
CCAGATTTTTCCTCCTCTCCTGACTACTCCCAGTCATAGCTGTCCCTCTTCTCTTATGGAGATCCCGAGC
GGTGCGTTTTTATGCTTGTAGTATTGTATAATGTTTTTAAGATCCAAGCTTCTGACCTCTTCTCTTCCTC
CCACAGGGCCTCGAGACAATTGCATCGATGGTACCAGTGAAAGTCTGCAATGAATTCGAGTTGGCGCGCC
TGTCATTCTAAATCTCTCTTTCAGCCTAAAGCTTTTTCCCCGTATCCCCCCAGGTGTCTGCAGGCTCAAA
GAGCAGCGAGAAGCGTTCAGAGGAAAGCGATCCCGTGCCACCTTCCCCGTGCCCGGGCTGTCCCCGCACG
CTGCCGGCTCGGGGATGCGGGGGGAGCGCCGGACCGGAGCGGAGCCCCGGGCGGCTCGCTGCTGCCCCCT
AGCGGGGGAGGGACGTAATTACATCCCTGGGGGCTTTGGGAGGGGGCTGTCCCCGTGAGCTCCCAGGCGC
GCCTGTCATTCTAAATCTCTCTTTCAGCCTAAAGCTTTTTCCCCGTATCCCCCCAGGTGTCTGCAGGCTC
AAAGAGCAGCGAGAAGCGTTCAGAGGAAAGCGATCCCGTGCCACCTTCCCCGTGCCCGGGCTGTCCCCGC
ACGCTGCCGGCTCGGGGATGCGGGGGGAGCGCCGGACCGGAGCGGAGCCCCGGGCGGCTCGCTGCTGCCC
CCTAGCGGGGGAGGGACGTAATTACATCCCTGGGGGCTTTGGGGGGGGGCTGTCCCCGTGAGCTCCCAGG
CGCGCCAACTCGGTACCGTATCGATGTCGACGTTAACGCTAGTGATATCAACTTTGTATAGAAAAGTTGG
CTCCGAATTCGCCCTTGACAGCAGAGATCCAGTTTGGTTAATTAATTGGCTCCGGTGCCCGTCAGTGGGC
AGAGCGCACATCGCCCACAGTCCCCGAGAAGTTGTGGGGAGGGGTCGGCAATTGAACCGGTGCCTAGAGA
AGGTGGCGCGGGGTAAACTGGGAAAGTGATGTCGTGTACTGGCTCCGCCTTTTTCCCGAGGGTGGGGGAG
AACCGTATATAAGTGCAGTAGTCGCCGTGAACGTTCTTTTTCGCAACGGGTTTGCCGCCAGAACACAGGT
AAGTGCCGTGTGTGGTTCCCGCGGGCCTGGCCTCTTTACGGGTTATGGCCCTTGCGTGCCTTGAATTACT
TCCACCTGGCTGCAGTACGTGATTCTTGATCCCGAGCTTCGGGTTGGAAGTGGGTGGGAGAGTTCGAGGC
CTTGCGCTTAAGGAGCCCCTTCGCCTCGTGCTTGAGTTGAGGCCTGGCCTGGGCGCTGGGGCCGCCGCGT
GCGAATCTGGTGGCACCTTCGCGCCTGTCTCGCTGCTTTCGATAAGTCTCTAGCCATTTAAAATTTTTGA
TGACCTGCTGCGACGCTTTTTTTCTGGCAAGATAGTCTTGTAAATGCGGGCCAAGATCTGCACACTGGTA
TTTCGGTTTTTGGGGCCGCGGGCGGCGACGGGGCCCGTGCGTCCCAGCGCACATGTTCGGCGAGGCGGGG
CCTGCGAGCGCGGCCACCGAGAATCGGACGGGGGTAGTCTCAAGCTGGCCGGCCTGCTCTGGTGCCTGGC
CTCGCGCCGCCGTGTATCGCCCCGCCCTGGGCGGCAAGGCTGGCCCGGTCGGCACCAGTTGCGTGAGCGG
AAAGATGGCCGCTTCCCGGCCCTGCTGCAGGGAGCTCAAAATGGAGGACGCGGCGCTCGGGAGAGCGGGC
GGGTGAGTCACCCACACAAAGGAAAAGGGCCTTTCCGTCCTCAGCCGTCGCTTCATGTGACTCCACGGAG
TACCGGGCGCCGTCCAGGCACCTCGATTAGTTCTCGAGCTTTTGGAGTACGTCGTCTTTAGGTTGGGGGG
AGGGGTTTTATGCGATGGAGTTTCCCCACACTGAGTGGGTGGAGACTGAAGTTAGGCCAGCTTGGCACTT
GATGTAATTCTCCTTGGAATTTGCCCTTTTTGAGTTTGGATCTTGGTTCATTCTCAAGCCTCAGACAGTG
GTTCAAAGTTTTTTTCTTCCATTTCAGGTGTCGTGAGAAGGGCGAATTCGACCCAAGTTTGTACAAAAAA
GCAGGCTCGCCACCATGGTGAGCAAGGGCGAGGAGCTGTTCACCGGGGTGGTGCCCATCCTGGTCGAGCT
GGACGGCGACGTAAACGGCCACAAGTTCAGCGTGAGGGGCGAGGGCGAGGGCGATGCCACCAACGGCAAG
CTGACCCTGAAGTTCATCTGCACCACCGGCAAGCTGCCCGTGCCCTGGCCCACCCTCGTGACCACCCTGA
GCCACGGCGTGCAGTGCTTCGCCCGCTACCCCGACCACATGAAGCAGCACGACTTCTTCAAGTCCGCCAT
GCCCGAAGGCTACGTCCAGGAGCGCACCATCTTCTTCAAGGACGACGGCACCTACAAGACCCGCGCCGAG
GTGAAGTTCGAGGGCGACACCCTAGTGAACCGCATCGAGCTGAAGGGCGTCGACTTCAAGGAGGACGGCA
ACATCCTGGGGCACAAGCTGGAGTACAACTTCAACAGCCACAACATCTATATCATGGCCGTCAAGCAGAA
GAACGGCATCAAGGTGAACTTCAAGATCCGCCACAACGTGGAGGACGGCAGCGTGCAGCTCGCCGACCAC
TACCAGCAGAACACCCCCATCGGCGACGGCCCCGTGCTGCTGCCCGACAGCCACTACCTGAGCACCCAGT
CCGTGCTGAGCAAAGACCCCAACGAGAAGCGCGATCACATGGTCCTGCTGGAGTTCCGCACCGCCGCCGG
GATCACTCTCGGCATGGACGAGCTGTACAAGTAATACCACCCAGCTTTCTTGTACAAAGTGGTACGCGTG
AATTCACTCCTCAGGTGCAGGCTGCCTATCAGAAGGTGGTGGCTGGTGTGGCCAATGCCCTGGCTCACAA
ATACCACTGAGATCTTTTTCCCTCTGCCAAAAATTATGGGGACATCATGAAGCCCCTTGAGCATCTGACT
TCTGGCTAATAAAGGAAATTTATTTTCATTGCAATAGTGTGTTGGAATTTTTTGTGTCTCTCACTCGGAA
GGACATATGGGAGGGCAAATCATTTAAAACATCAGAATGAGTATTTGGTTTAGAGTTTGGCAACATATGC
CCATATGCTGGCTGCCATGAACAAAGGTTGGCTATAAAGAGGTCATCAGTATATGAAACAGCCCCCTGCT
GTCCATTCCTTATTCCATAGAAAAGCCTTGACTTGAGGTTAGATTTTTTTTATATTTTGTTTTGTGTTAT
TTTTTTCTTTAACATCCCTAAAATTTTCCTTACATGTTTTACTAGCCAGATTTTTCCTCCTCTCCTGACT
ACTCCCAGTCATAGCTGTCCCTCTTCTCTTATGGAGATCCCTCGACCTGCAGCCCAAGCTTGGCGTAATC
ATGGTCATAGCTGTTTCCTGTGTGAAATTGTTATCCGCTCACAATTCCACACAACATACGAGCCGGAAGC
ATAAAGTGTAAAGCCTGGGGTGCCTAATGAGTGAGCTAACTCACATTAATTGCGTTGCGCTCACTGCCCG
CTTTCCAGTCGGGAAACCTGTCGTGCCAGCGGATCGACAGTACTAAGCTTGGTCTAATACCCAATCTCTC
GTCTTATCCAGATGTTTTATACGCCTCTGGCCCGTGTCTCAAAATCTCTGATGTTACATTGCACAAGATA
AAATAATATCATCATGAACAATAAAACTGTCTGCTTACATAAACAGTAATACAAGGGGTGTTATGAGCCA
TATTCAACGGGAAACGTCGAGGCCGCGATTAAATTCCAACATGGATGCTGATTTATATGGGTATAAATGG
GCTCGCGATAATGTCGGGCAATCAGGTGCGACAATCTATCGCTTGTATGGGAAGCCCGATGCGCCAGAGT
TGTTTCTGAAACATGGCAAAGGTAGCGTTGCCAATGATGTTACAGATGAGATGGTCAGACTAAACTGGCT
GACGGAATTTATGCCTCTTCCGACCATCAAGCATTTTATCCGTACTCCTGATGATGCATGGTTACTCACC
ACTGCGATCCCCGGAAAAACAGCATTCCAGGTATTAGAAGAATATCCTGATTCAGGTGAAAATATTGTTG
ATGCGCTGGCAGTGTTCCTGCGCCGGTTGCATTCGATTCCTGTTTGTAATTGTCCTTTTAACAGCGATCG
CGTATTTCGTCTCGCTCAGGCGCAATCACGAATGAATAACGGTTTGGTTGATGCGAGTGATTTTGATGAC
GAGCGTAATGGCTGGCCTGTTGAACAAGTCTGGAAAGAAATGCATAAACTTTTGCCATTCTCACCGGATT
CAGTCGTCACTCATGGTGATTTCTCACTTGATAACCTTATTTTTGACGAGGGGAAATTAATAGGTTGTAT
TGATGTTGGACGAGTCGGAATCGCAGACCGATACCAGGATCTTGCCATCCTATGGAACTGCCTCGGTGAG
TTTTCTCCTTCATTACAGAAACGGCTTTTTCAAAAATATGGTATTGATAATCCTGATATGAATAAATTGC
AGTTTCATTTGATGCTCGATGAGTTTTTCTAATCAGAATTGGTTAATTGGTTGTAACACTGGCAGAGCAT
TACGCTGACTTGACGGGACGGCGCAAGCTCATGACCAAAATCCCTTAACGTGAGTTACGCGTCGTTCCAC
TGAGCGTCAGAGGTATCACTAGTATTACAGAGGTAAGTTATAACAGTCGCCTAACCC
