>Addgene plasmid #103542 | LSB-hsa-miR-454-3p | depositor partial sequence | sequence record 196133 | hsa-miR-454-3p target
ACCCTATAAGCAATATTGCACTA
